Addgene plasmid #186616: pLV-Kif5c-Myc
Purpose: Third generation lentiviral vector expressing Kinesin Heavy Chain 5 isoform C fused to Myc tag
Depositing lab: Gia Voeltz. Depositing organization: University of Colorado, Boulder. Publication: The ER ladder is a unique morphological feature of developing mammalian axons. Zamponi E, Meehl JB, Voeltz GK. Dev Cell. 2022 Jun 6;57(11):1369-1382.e6. doi: 10.1016/j.devcel.2022.05.002. Epub 2022 May 23. PubMed 35609616.
Backbone
  Vector backbone: pLV-eGFP_Addgene#36083
  Total vector size (bp): 9603
  Vector type: Mammalian Expression, Lentiviral
Growth in bacteria
  Bacterial resistance: Ampicillin, 100 μg/mL
  Growth temperature: 30°C
  Growth strain: NEB Stable
  Copy number: Unknown
Gene/Insert
  Gene/Insert name: Kinesin Heavy Chain isoform 5c (alt name: Kif5c)
  Species: H. sapiens (human)
  Insert size (bp): 2871
  GenBank ID: NM_004522.3
  Entrez Gene: KIF5C (a.k.a. CDCBM2, KINN, NKHC, NKHC-2, NKHC2)
  Promoter: CMV
  Tag / fusion protein: Myc tag (C terminal on insert)
  Cloning method: Restriction Enzyme; 5′ cloning site AgeI (not destroyed); 3′ cloning site SalI (not destroyed)
  Sequencing primers: 5′ gcagagctcgtttagtgaaccg; 3′ gcattaaagcagcgtatccacat
Terms and licenses: Academic/Nonprofit Terms; Industry Terms: Not Available to Industry
How to cite: pLV-Kif5c-Myc was a gift from Gia Voeltz (Addgene plasmid # 186616 ; http://n2t.net/addgene:186616 ; RRID:Addgene_186616)
