[The description below was written by a language model from this plasmid's Addgene catalogue record and pLannotate feature annotations shown in this document.]
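Description:
pLV-Kif5c-Myc is a third-generation, self-inactivating HIV-1-based lentiviral transfer plasmid for expressing human kinesin heavy chain isoform 5C (KIF5C) in mammalian cells. It was built on the pLV-eGFP backbone, with the roughly 2.9 kb KIF5C coding sequence cloned between AgeI and SalI sites, both of which are retained. The catalogue entry records a C-terminal Myc epitope tag on the insert, although the feature table does not annotate the tag separately. The plasmid is about 9.6 kb. It is propagated in E. coli through a high-copy ColE1/pUC-type origin with ampicillin selection via β-lactamase. The bacterial portion also carries an f1 origin, lac-derived remnants and T7 and T3 promoters. An SV40 poly(A) signal and SV40 origin lie downstream of the viral cassette.

In packaging cells, an RSV promoter fused to a truncated 5' LTR drives Tat-independent transcription of the viral genome. That genome contains the Ψ packaging signal with a partial gag sequence, the Rev response element for Rev-dependent nuclear export, and the cPPT/CTS element, which improves nuclear import of the reverse-transcribed genome. The internal expression cassette uses the CMV immediate-early enhancer and promoter to drive KIF5C-Myc. It is followed by a WPRE, which enhances transcript stability and expression, and by a ΔU3 3' LTR, which inactivates the LTR promoter after integration. Virus production requires packaging and envelope functions supplied in trans.

The vector allows transduction or transfection of cells with an epitope-tagged microtubule motor involved in anterograde axonal transport. The associated publication concerns endoplasmic reticulum morphology in developing mammalian axons, which suggests use in neurons.
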