Features (pLannotate 1.2.2; 26 found; start..end, strand, type, name):
   2803..3391    +  misc_feature   WPRE: woodchuck hepatitis virus posttranscriptional regulatory element
   3408..3476    +  CDS            nef (fragment): NEF_HV1Z2 - Experimental evidence at protein level: Swiss-Prot protein existence level 1. Extracellular Nef protein targets CD4(+) T-lymphocytes for apoptosis by interacting with CXCR4 surface receptors. From Human immunodeficiency virus type 1 group M subtype D (isolate Z2/CDC-Z34) (HIV-1).
   3478..3711    +  LTR            3' LTR (ΔU3): self-inactivating 3' long terminal repeat (LTR) from HIV-1
   3783..3904    +  polyA_signal   SV40 poly(A) signal: SV40 polyadenylation signal
   3944..4079    +  rep_origin     SV40 ori: SV40 origin of replication
   4100..4118    -  promoter       T7 promoter: promoter for bacteriophage T7 RNA polymerase
   4126..4281    +  CDS            lacZα (fragment): LacZα fragment of β-galactosidase; lacZ fragment
   4286..4714    +  rep_origin     f1 ori (sequence partly withheld): f1 bacteriophage origin of replication; arrow indicates direction of (+) strand synthesis
   4767..4871    +  promoter       AmpR promoter: bla
   4872..5732    +  CDS            AmpR: β-lactamase; bla; confers resistance to ampicillin, carbenicillin, and related antibiotics
   5903..6491    +  rep_origin     ori: high-copy-number ColE1/pMB1/pBR322/pUC origin of replication
   6674..6766    +  CDS            lacI (fragment): lac repressor; lacI; The lac repressor binds to the lac operator to inhibit transcription in E. coli. This inhibition can be relieved by adding lactose or isopropyl-β-D-thiogalactopyranoside (IPTG).
   6779..6800    +  protein_bind   CAP binding site: CAP binding activates transcription in the presence of cAMP. E. coli catabolite activator protein
   6819..6845    +  promoter       lac promoter (fragment): promoter for the E. coli lac operon
   6853..6869    +  protein_bind   lac operator: The lac repressor binds to the lac operator to inhibit transcription in E. coli. This inhibition can be relieved by adding lactose or isopropyl-β-D-thiogalactopyranoside (IPTG). lac repressor encoded by lacI
   6914..6932    +  promoter       T3 promoter: promoter for bacteriophage T3 RNA polymerase
   6960..7186    +  promoter       RSV promoter: Rous sarcoma virus enhancer/promoter
   7187..7367    +  LTR            5' LTR (truncated): truncated 5' long terminal repeat (LTR) from HIV-1
   7414..7539    +  misc_feature   HIV-1 Ψ: packaging signal of human immunodeficiency virus type 1
   7523..7886    +  CDS            HIV-1 gag (fragment): gag protein from human immunodeficiency virus 1; gag
   8032..8265    +  misc_feature   RRE: The Rev response element (RRE) of HIV-1 allows for Rev-dependent mRNA export from the nucleus to the cytoplasm.
   8642..8742    +  CDS            Rev (fragment): human immunodeficiency virus 1 (HIV-1) Rev protein; rev; enhances nuclear export of unspliced and incompletely spliced viral mRNAs
   8761..8877    +  misc_feature   cPPT/CTS: central polypurine tract and central termination sequence of HIV-1
   8900..9203    +  enhancer       CMV enhancer: human cytomegalovirus immediate early enhancer
   9204..9407    +  promoter       CMV promoter: human cytomegalovirus (CMV) immediate early promoter
   9496..2766    +  CDS            KIF5C (across the origin): KIF5C_HUMAN - Also known as KIAA0531, NKHC2. Experimental evidence at protein level: Swiss-Prot protein existence level 1. Involved in synaptic transmission (PubMed:24812067). Mediates dendritic trafficking of mRNAs (By similarity). Kinesin is a microtubule-associated force-producing protein that may play a role in organelle transport. Required for anterograde axonal transportation of MAPK8IP3/JIP3 which is essential for MAPK8IP3/JIP3 function in axon elongation (By similarity). From Homo sapiens (Human).
>Addgene plasmid #186616 | pLV-Kif5c-Myc | addgene full sequence | sequence record 369186 | Addgene NGS Result
GATGAGACCGTGGTGATCGGGCAAGGGAAGCCATATGTCTTCGACAGAGTGCTACCTCCCAACACGACCC
AAGAGCAGGTTTACAATGCATGTGCGAAGCAAATTGTCAAAGATGTCCTTGAAGGTTATAACGGGACGAT
TTTTGCGTATGGGCAGACTTCATCAGGAAAAACCCACACCATGGAGGGGAAGCTGCATGACCCCCAGCTC
ATGGGGATCATCCCACGAATTGCCCATGATATCTTTGACCATATCTACTCCATGGATGAGAACCTGGAGT
TTCACATAAAGGTTTCCTATTTTGAGATCTACTTGGACAAAATAAGGGACTTACTTGATGTATCCAAGAC
CAACTTGGCTGTTCATGAAGATAAAAACAGAGTCCCGTATGTAAAGGGGTGCACTGAGCGGTTTGTGTCG
AGCCCCGAGGAAGTCATGGATGTAATAGATGAAGGCAAAGCAAACCGACACGTGGCTGTGACAAACATGA
ATGAACACAGCTCTAGAAGTCACAGTATCTTCCTGATAAATATTAAACAAGAGAATGTAGAGACTGAAAA
AAAACTCAGTGGGAAACTTTATTTGGTTGATTTGGCTGGGAGCGAAAAGGTCAGCAAAACTGGTGCCGAG
GGAGCTGTTCTTGACGAAGCTAAAAATATCAATAAGTCTTTGTCTGCTCTTGGAAATGTGATCTCTGCTT
TGGCAGAAGGGACAAAAACACATGTGCCATACCGGGACAGCAAGATGACTCGGATTCTTCAGGACTCTTT
GGGTGGGAACTGCAGAACCACCATCGTCATTTGCTGTTCTCCTTCTGTCTTCAATGAGGCTGAGACCAAG
TCCACACTGATGTTCGGACAGAGAGCTAAGACCATCAAGAATACAGTCTCTGTGAACCTAGAACTGACAG
CAGAAGAATGGAAGAAGAAATATGAAAAAGAGAAAGAGAAAAACAAGACTTTGAAGAATGTTATCCAGCA
TCTGGAGATGGAGCTAAACAGGTGGAGGAATGGAGAAGCTGTGCCTGAGGATGAACAGATCAGTGCCAAG
GACCAGAAGAACCTGGAGCCTTGTGATAACACCCCCATCATAGACAATATTGCTCCTGTTGTTGCTGGCA
TCTCTACAGAGGAGAAAGAGAAGTACGATGAGGAGATCTCCAGTCTCTACAGACAACTGGATGACAAGGA
TGATGAAATTAACCAGCAGAGCCAGCTGGCTGAAAAGCTGAAGCAACAGATGTTGGATCAGGATGAGCTT
TTAGCTTCCACAAGAAGAGACTATGAGAAGATACAGGAGGAGCTGACACGTCTCCAGATTGAAAATGAGG
CAGCCAAGGATGAGGTGAAAGAAGTTCTCCAGGCCCTGGAGGAGCTGGCTGTCAATTATGACCAGAAATC
ACAGGAAGTGGAGGATAAGACCCGGGCCAATGAGCAGCTGACAGACGAGCTGGCCCAGAAAACGACTACA
TTGACAACCACACAGAGAGAGCTGAGCCAGCTACAAGAGCTTAGCAACCACCAGAAGAAAAGGGCAACTG
AGATCCTGAATTTGCTGTTGAAAGATCTGGGGGAGATAGGTGGAATTATTGGCACCAATGATGTGAAAAC
TTTGGCAGATGTGAATGGAGTCATTGAGGAGGAGTTTACCATGGCCCGCCTGTACATCAGCAAGATGAAG
TCAGAGGTCAAGTCCCTGGTGAACCGCAGCAAACAGCTCGAGAGCGCCCAGATGGACTCCAACAGGAAGA
TGAATGCCAGCGAGCGGGAGCTGGCAGCCTGCCAGCTGCTCATCTCCCAGCACGAAGCCAAGATCAAGTC
TCTGACAGACTACATGCAGAACATGGAACAGAAGAGGAGGCAGCTAGAAGAGTCCCAGGACTCGCTCAGC
GAAGAGCTGGCAAAGCTCCGAGCCCAGGAAAAAATGCACGAAGTCAGCTTCCAGGATAAGGAGAAGGAAC
ATCTGACGCGGTTGCAGGATGCTGAAGAAATGAAGAAGGCGCTGGAGCAGCAGATGGAGAGCCACCGGGA
AGCTCACCAGAAGCAGCTGTCCAGACTCCGAGACGAAATTGAGGAGAAGCAGAAAATCATTGATGAGATT
CGGGATTTGAATCAGAAACTGCAACTGGAACAGGAGAAGCTTAGTTCTGATTATAACAAGCTGAAAATAG
AGGACCAAGAGAGAGAAATGAAGCTGGAAAAGCTCTTATTGCTCAACGATAAAAGGGAACAAGCCAGAGA
AGACCTCAAAGGGCTGGAGGAGACAGTGTCTAGAGAATTGCAGACACTGCACAACCTTCGGAAACTCTTT
GTCCAGGATCTGACCACCCGAGTTAAAAAAAGTGTGGAGTTGGACAACGATGATGGAGGGGGCAGTGCTG
CCCAGAAGCAGAAAATTTCCTTCTTGGAGAATAACCTGGAGCAGCTCACCAAAGTTCACAAGCAGCTGGT
CCGGGACAACGCAGACCTGCGCTGTGAACTGCCCAAGCTGGAGAAGCGGCTGCGTGCCACGGCGGAGCGC
GTCAAGGCTCTGGAGAGCGCGCTGAAGGAGGCCAAGGAGAACGCCATGCGGGACCGTAAGCGCTACCAGC
AGGAGGTGGATCGTATCAAGGAGGCCGTGCGGGCCAAGAACATGGCCAGAAGGGCCCATTCAGCCCAGAT
CGCCAAGCCCATCCGCCCCGGACACTACCCGGCCTCATCTCCAACGGCCGTCCATGCCATTCGAGGGGGA
GGAGGCAGCTCTTCAAATTCCACTCACTACCAGAAAGAACAAAAACTTATTTCTGAAGAACTGTAAGTCG
ACAATCAACCTCTGGATTACAAAATTTGTGAAAGATTGACTGGTATTCTTAACTATGTTGCTCCTTTTAC
GCTATGTGGATACGCTGCTTTAATGCCTTTGTATCATGCTATTGCTTCCCGTATGGCTTTCATTTTCTCC
TCCTTGTATAAATCCTGGTTGCTGTCTCTTTATGAGGAGTTGTGGCCCGTTGTCAGGCAACGTGGCGTGG
TGTGCACTGTGTTTGCTGACGCAACCCCCACTGGTTGGGGCATTGCCACCACCTGTCAGCTCCTTTCCGG
GACTTTCGCTTTCCCCCTCCCTATTGCCACGGCGGAACTCATCGCCGCCTGCCTTGCCCGCTGCTGGACA
GGGGCTCGGCTGTTGGGCACTGACAATTCCGTGGTGTTGTCGGGGAAGCTGACGTCCTTTCCATGGCTGC
TCGCCTGTGTTGCCACCTGGATTCTGCGCGGGACGTCCTTCTGCTACGTCCCTTCGGCCCTCAATCCAGC
GGACCTTCCTTCCCGCGGCCTGCTGCCGGCTCTGCGGCCTCTTCCGCGTCTTCGCCTTCGCCCTCAGACG
AGTCGGATCTCCCTTTGGGCCGCCTCCCCGCCTGGAATTCGAGCTCGGTACCTTTAAGACCAATGACTTA
CAAGGCAGCTGTAGATCTTAGCCACTTTTTAAAAGAAAAGGGGGGACTGGAAGGGCTAATTCACTCCCAA
CGAAGACAAGATCTGCTTTTTGCTTGTACTGGGTCTCTCTGGTTAGACCAGATCTGAGCCTGGGAGCTCT
CTGGCTAACTAGGGAACCCACTGCTTAAGCCTCAATAAAGCTTGCCTTGAGTGCTTCAAGTAGTGTGTGC
CCGTCTGTTGTGTGACTCTGGTAACTAGAGATCCCTCAGACCCTTTTAGTCAGTGTGGAAAATCTCTAGC
AGTAGTAGTTCATGTCATCTTATTATTCAGTATTTATAACTTGCAAAGAAATGAATATCAGAGAGTGAGA
GGAACTTGTTTATTGCAGCTTATAATGGTTACAAATAAAGCAATAGCATCACAAATTTCACAAATAAAGC
ATTTTTTTCACTGCATTCTAGTTGTGGTTTGTCCAAACTCATCAATGTATCTTATCATGTCTGGCTCTAG
CTATCCCGCCCCTAACTCCGCCCATCCCGCCCCTAACTCCGCCCAGTTCCGCCCATTCTCCGCCCCATGG
CTGACTAATTTTTTTTATTTATGCAGAGGCCGAGGCCGCCTCGGCCTCTGAGCTATTCCAGAAGTAGTGA
GGAGGCTTTTTTGGAGGCCTAGGGACGTACCCAATTCGCCCTATAGTGAGTCGTATTACGCGCGCTCACT
GGCCGTCGTTTTACAACGTCGTGACTGGGAAAACCCTGGCGTTACCCAACTTAATCGCCTTGCAGCACAT
CCCCCTTTCGCCAGCTGGCGTAATAGCGAAGAGGCCCGCACCGATCGCCCTTCCCAACAGTTGCGCAGCC
TGAATGGCGAATGGG
[124 nt withheld, positions 4286-4409]
C
[91 nt withheld, positions 4411-4501]
A
[49 nt withheld, positions 4503-4551]
CCTTTGACGTTGGAGTCCACGTTCTTT
[37 nt withheld, positions 4579-4615]
ACCCTATCTCGGTCTATTCTTTTGATTTATAAGGGATTTTGCCGATTTCGGCCTATTGGTTAAAAAATGA
GCTGATTTAACAAAAATTTAACGCGAATTTTAACAAAATATTAACGCTTACAATTTAGGTGGCACTTTTC
GGGGAAATGTGCGCGGAACCCCTATTTGTTTATTTTTCTAAATACATTCAAATATGTATCCGCTCATGAG
ACAATAACCCTGATAAATGCTTCAATAATATTGAAAAAGGAAGAGTATGAGTATTCAACATTTCCGTGTC
GCCCTTATTCCCTTTTTTGCGGCATTTTGCCTTCCTGTTTTTGCTCACCCAGAAACGCTGGTGAAAGTAA
AAGATGCTGAAGATCAGTTGGGTGCACGAGTGGGTTACATCGAACTGGATCTCAACAGCGGTAAGATCCT
TGAGAGTTTTCGCCCCGAAGAACGTTTTCCAATGATGAGCACTTTTAAAGTTCTGCTATGTGGCGCGGTA
TTATCCCGTATTGACGCCGGGCAAGAGCAACTCGGTCGCCGCATACACTATTCTCAGAATGACTTGGTTG
AGTACTCACCAGTCACAGAAAAGCATCTTACGGATGGCATGACAGTAAGAGAATTATGCAGTGCTGCCAT
AACCATGAGTGATAACACTGCGGCCAACTTACTTCTGACAACGATCGGAGGACCGAAGGAGCTAACCGCT
TTTTTGCACAACATGGGGGATCATGTAACTCGCCTTGATCGTTGGGAACCGGAGCTGAATGAAGCCATAC
CAAACGACGAGCGTGACACCACGATGCCTGTAGCAATGGCAACAACGTTGCGCAAACTATTAACTGGCGA
ACTACTTACTCTAGCTTCCCGGCAACAATTAATAGACTGGATGGAGGCGGATAAAGTTGCAGGACCACTT
CTGCGCTCGGCCCTTCCGGCTGGCTGGTTTATTGCTGATAAATCTGGAGCCGGTGAGCGTGGGTCTCGCG
GTATCATTGCAGCACTGGGGCCAGATGGTAAGCCCTCCCGTATCGTAGTTATCTACACGACGGGGAGTCA
GGCAACTATGGATGAACGAAATAGACAGATCGCTGAGATAGGTGCCTCACTGATTAAGCATTGGTAACTG
TCAGACCAAGTTTACTCATATATACTTTAGATTGATTTAAAACTTCATTTTTAATTTAAAAGGATCTAGG
TGAAGATCCTTTTTGATAATCTCATGACCAAAATCCCTTAACGTGAGTTTTCGTTCCACTGAGCGTCAGA
CCCCGTAGAAAAGATCAAAGGATCTTCTTGAGATCCTTTTTTTCTGCGCGTAATCTGCTGCTTGCAAACA
AAAAAACCACCGCTACCAGCGGTGGTTTGTTTGCCGGATCAAGAGCTACCAACTCTTTTTCCGAAGGTAA
CTGGCTTCAGCAGAGCGCAGATACCAAATACTGTTCTTCTAGTGTAGCCGTAGTTAGGCCACCACTTCAA
GAACTCTGTAGCACCGCCTACATACCTCGCTCTGCTAATCCTGTTACCAGTGGCTGCTGCCAGTGGCGAT
AAGTCGTGTCTTACCGGGTTGGACTCAAGACGATAGTTACCGGATAAGGCGCAGCGGTCGGGCTGAACGG
GGGGTTCGTGCACACAGCCCAGCTTGGAGCGAACGACCTACACCGAACTGAGATACCTACAGCGTGAGCT
ATGAGAAAGCGCCACGCTTCCCGAAGGGAGAAAGGCGGACAGGTATCCGGTAAGCGGCAGGGTCGGAACA
GGAGAGCGCACGAGGGAGCTTCCAGGGGGAAACGCCTGGTATCTTTATAGTCCTGTCGGGTTTCGCCACC
TCTGACTTGAGCGTCGATTTTTGTGATGCTCGTCAGGGGGGCGGAGCCTATGGAAAAACGCCAGCAACGC
GGCCTTTTTACGGTTCCTGGCCTTTTGCTGGCCTTTTGCTCACATGTTCTTTCCTGCGTTATCCCCTGAT
TCTGTGGATAACCGTATTACCGCCTTTGAGTGAGCTGATACCGCTCGCCGCAGCCGAACGACCGAGCGCA
GCGAGTCAGTGAGCGAGGAAGCGGAAGAGCGCCCAATACGCAAACCGCCTCTCCCCGCGCGTTGGCCGAT
TCATTAATGCAGCTGGCACGACAGGTTTCCCGACTGGAAAGCGGGCAGTGAGCGCAACGCAATTAATGTG
AGTTAGCTCACTCATTAGGCACCCCAGGCTTTCCACTTTATGCTTCCGGCTCGTATGTTGTGTGGAATTG
TGAGCGGATAACAATTTCACACAGGAAACAGCTATGACCATGATTACGCCAAGCGCGCAATTAACCCTCA
CTAAAGGGAACAAAAGCTGGAGCTGCAAGCTTAATGTAGTCTTATGCAATACTCTTGTAGTCTTGCAACA
TGGTAACGATGAGTTAGCAACATGCCTTACAAGGAGAGAAAAAGCACCGTGCATGCCGATTGGTGGAAGT
AAGGTGGTACGATCGTGCCTTATTAGGAAGGCAACAGACGGGTCTGACATGGATTGGACGAACCACTGAA
TTGCCGCATTGCAGAGATATTGTATTTAAGTGCCTAGCTCGATACATAAACGGGTCTCTCTGGTTAGACC
AGATCTGAGCCTGGGAGCTCTCTGGCTAACTAGGGAACCCACTGCTTAAGCCTCAATAAAGCTTGCCTTG
AGTGCTTCAAGTAGTGTGTGCCCGTCTGTTGTGTGACTCTGGTAACTAGAGATCCCTCAGACCCTTTTAG
TCAGTGTGGAAAATCTCTAGCAGTGGCGCCCGAACAGGGACTTGAAAGCGAAAGGGAAACCAGAGGAGCT
CTCTCGACGCAGGACTCGGCTTGCTGAAGCGCGCACGGCAAGAGGCGAGGGGCGGCGACTGGTGAGTACG
CCAAAAATTTTGACTAGCGGAGGCTAGAAGGAGAGAGATGGGTGCGAGAGCGTCAGTATTAAGCGGGGGA
GAATTAGATCGCGATGGGAAAAAATTCGGTTAAGGCCAGGGGGAAAGAAAAAATATAAATTAAAACATAT
AGTATGGGCAAGCAGGGAGCTAGAACGATTCGCAGTTAATCCTGGCCTGTTAGAAACATCAGAAGGCTGT
AGACAAATACTGGGACAGCTACAACCATCCCTTCAGACAGGATCAGAAGAACTTAGATCATTATATAATA
CAGTAGCAACCCTCTATTGTGTGCATCAAAGGATAGAGATAAAAGACACCAAGGAAGCTTTAGACAAGAT
AGAGGAAGAGCAAAACAAAAGTAAGACCACCGCACAGCAAGCGGCCGCTGATCTTCAGACCTGGAGGAGG
AGATATGAGGGACAATTGGAGAAGTGAATTATATAAATATAAAGTAGTAAAAATTGAACCATTAGGAGTA
GCACCCACCAAGGCAAAGAGAAGAGTGGTGCAGAGAGAAAAAAGAGCAGTGGGAATAGGAGCTTTGTTCC
TTGGGTTCTTGGGAGCAGCAGGAAGCACTATGGGCGCAGCGTCAATGACGCTGACGGTACAGGCCAGACA
ATTATTGTCTGGTATAGTGCAGCAGCAGAACAATTTGCTGAGGGCTATTGAGGCGCAACAGCATCTGTTG
CAACTCACAGTCTGGGGCATCAAGCAGCTCCAGGCAAGAATCCTGGCTGTGGAAAGATACCTAAAGGATC
AACAGCTCCTGGGGATTTGGGGTTGCTCTGGAAAACTCATTTGCACCACTGCTGTGCCTTGGAATGCTAG
TTGGAGTAATAAATCTCTGGAACAGATTTGGAATCACACGACCTGGATGGAGTGGGACAGAGAAATTAAC
AATTACACAAGCTTAATACACTCCTTAATTGAAGAATCGCAAAACCAGCAAGAAAAGAATGAACAAGAAT
TATTGGAATTAGATAAATGGGCAAGTTTGTGGAATTGGTTTAACATAACAAATTGGCTGTGGTATATAAA
ATTATTCATAATGATAGTAGGAGGCTTGGTAGGTTTAAGAATAGTTTTTGCTGTACTTTCTATAGTGAAT
AGAGTTAGGCAGGGATATTCACCATTATCGTTTCAGACCCACCTCCCAACCCCGAGGGGACCCGACAGGC
CCGAAGGAATAGAAGAAGAAGGTGGAGAGAGAGACAGAGACAGATCCATTCGATTAGTGAACGGATCTCG
ACGGTATCGGTTAACTTTTAAAAGAAAAGGGGGGATTGGGGGGTATAGTGCAGGGGAAAGAATAGTAGAC
ATAATAGCAACAGACATACAAACTAAAGAATTACAAAAACAAATTACAAAATTCAAAATTTTATCGATAA
GCTTGGGAGTTCCGCGTTACATAACTTACGGTAAATGGCCCGCCTGGCTGACCGCCCAACGACCCCCGCC
CATTGACGTCAATAATGACGTATGTTCCCATAGTAACGCCAATAGGGACTTTCCATTGACGTCAATGGGT
GGAGTATTTACGGTAAACTGCCCACTTGGCAGTACATCAAGTGTATCATATGCCAAGTACGCCCCCTATT
GACGTCAATGACGGTAAATGGCCCGCCTGGCATTATGCCCAGTACATGACCTTATGGGACTTTCCTACTT
GGCAGTACATCTACGTATTAGTCATCGCTATTACCATGGTGATGCGGTTTTGGCAGTACATCAATGGGCG
TGGATAGCGGTTTGACTCACGGGGATTTCCAAGTCTCCACCCCATTGACGTCAATGGGAGTTTGTTTTGG
CACCAAAATCAACGGGACTTTCCAAAATGTCGTAACAACTCCGCCCCATTGACGCAAATGGGCGGTAGGC
GTGTACGGTGGGAGGTCTATATAAGCAGAGCTCGTTTAGTGAACCGTCAGATCGCCTGGAGACGCCATCC
ACGCTGTTTTGACCTCCATAGAAGACACCGACTCTAGAGGATCCACCGGTATGGCGGATCCAGCCGAATG
CAGCATCAAAGTGATGTGCCGGTTCCGGCCCCTCAACGAAGCGGAGATCCTCCGCGGGGACAAATTCATC
CCCAAATTTAAAGGC
